>Addgene plasmid #167817 | miniTol2 x EF1a_EKAREN5 + PGK-puro | addgene full sequence | sequence record 330694 | Addgene NGS Result
GGGCGAATTGGGCCCAGAGGTGTAAAGTACTTGAGTAATTTTACTTGATTACTGTACTTAAGTATTATTT
TTGGGGATTTTTACTTTACTTGAGTACAATTAAAAATCAATACTTTTACTTTTACTTAATTACATTTTTT
TAGAAAAAAAAGTACTTTTTACTCCTTACAATTTTATTTACAGTCAAAAAGTACTTATTTTTTGGAGATC
ACTTCATTCTATTTTCCCTTGCTATTACCAAACCAATTGAATTGCGCTGATGCCCAGTTTAATTTAAATA
GATCTGGCTCCGGTGCCCGTCAGTGGGCAGAGCGCACATCGCCCACAGTCCCCGAGAAGTTGGGGGGAGG
GGTCGGCAATTGAACCGGTGCCTAGAGAAGGTGGCGCGGGGTAAACTGGGAAAGTGATGTCGTGTACTGG
CTCCGCCTTTTTCCCGAGGGTGGGGGAGAACCGTATATAAGTGCAGTAGTCGCCGTGAACGTTCTTTTTC
GCAACGGGTTTGCCGCCAGAACACAGGTAAGTGCCGTGTGTGGTTCCCGCGGGCCTGGCCTCTTTACGGG
TTATGGCCCTTGCGTGCCTTGAATTACTTCCACCTGGCTCCAGTACGTGATTCTTGATCCCGAGCTGGAG
CCAGGGGCGGGCCTTGCGCTTTAGGAGCCCCTTCGCCTCGTGCTTGAGTTGAGGCCTGGCCTGGGCGCTG
GGGCCGCCGCGTGCGAATCTGGTGGCACCTTCGCGCCTGTCTCGCTGCTTTCGATAAGTCTCTAGCCATT
TAAAATTTTTGATGACCTGCTGCGACGCTTTTTTTCTGGCAAGATAGTCTTGTAAATGCGGGCCAGGATC
TGCACACTGGTATTTCGGTTTTTGGGGCCGCGGGCGGCGACGGGGCCCGTGCGTCCCAGCGCACATGTTC
GGCGAGGCGGGGCCTGCGAGCGCGGCCACCGAGAATCGGACGGGGGTAGTCTCAAGCTGGCCGGCCTGCT
CTGGTGCCTGGCCTCGCGCCGCCGTGTATCGCCCCGCCCTGGGCGGCAAGGCTGGCCCGGTCGGCACCAG
TTGCGTGAGCGGAAAGATGGCCGCTTCCCGGCCCTGCTCCAGGGGGCTCAAAATGGAGGACGCGGCGCTC
GGGAGAGCGGGCGGGTGAGTCACCCACACAAAGGAAAGGGGCCTTTCCGTCCTCAGCCGTCGCTTCATGT
GACTCCACGGAGTACCGGGCGCCGTCCAGGCACCTCGATTAGTTCTGGAGCTTTTGGAGTACGTCGTCTT
TAGGTTGGGGGGAGGGGTTTTATGCGATGGAGTTTCCCCACACTGAGTGGGTGGAGACTGAAGTTAGGCC
AGCTTGGCACTTGATGTAATTCTCCTTGGAATTTGCCCTTTTTGAGTTTGGATCTTGGTTCATTCTCAAG
CCTCAGACAGTGGTTCAAAGTTTTTTTCTTCCATTTCAGGTGTCGTGAGGATCCCCCGGGCTGCAGGAAT
TCGGCGCGCCACGCGTACCGATAGCTTCGAATTCTGCAGTCGACGATATCACTAGTCTCGAGCATTTTGG
CAAAGAATTCGGCATGGTGAGCAAGGGCGAGGAGCTGTTCACCGGGGTGGTGCCCATCCTGGTCGAGCTG
GACGGCGACGTAAACGGCCACAAGTTCAGCGTGTCCGGCGAGGGCGAGGGCGATGCCACCTACGGCAAGC
TGACCCTGAAGCTTCTATGCACCACCGGCAAGCTGCCCGTGCCCTGGCCCACCCTCGTGACCACCCTGGG
CTACGGCCTGCAGTGCTTCGCCCGCTACCCCGACCACATGAAGCAGCACGACTTCTTCAAGTCCGCCATG
CCCGAAGGCTACGTCCAGGAGCGCACCATCTTCTTCAAGGACGACGGCAACTACAAGACCCGCGCCGAGG
TGAAGTTCGAGGGCGACACCCTGGTGAACCGCATCGAGCTGAAGGGCATCGACTTCAAGGAGGACGGCAA
CATCCTGGGGCACAAGCTGGAGTACAACTACAACAGCCACAACGTCTATATCACCGCCGACAAGCAGAAG
AACGGCATCAAGGCCAACTTCAAGATCCGCCACAACATCGAGGACGGCGGCGTGCAGCTCGCCGACCACT
ACCAGCAGAACACCCCCATCGGCGACGGCCCCGTGCTGCTGCCCGACAACCACTACCTGAGCTACCAGTC
CGCCCTGTTCAAAGACCCCAACGAGAAGCGCGATCACATGGTCCTGCTGGAGTTCCTGACCGCCGCCGGG
ATCACTGAGGGCATGAACGAGCTGTACCTCGAGATGGCGGACGAGGAGAAGCTGCCGCCCGGCTGGGAGA
AGCGCATGAGCCGCAGCTCAGGCCGAGTGTACTACTTCAACCACATCACTAACGCCAGCCAGTGGGAGCG
GCCCAGCGGCAACAGCAGCAGTGGTGGCAAAAACGGGCAGGGGGAGCCTGCCAGGGGTACCAGTGCTGGT
GGTAGTGCTGGTGGTAGTGCTGGTGGTTCCGGCAGTGCTGGTGGTAGTGCTGGTGGTAGTACCAGTGCTG
GTGGTAGTGCTGGTGGTAGTGCTGGTGGTAGTGCTGGTGGTAGTGCTGGTGGTTCCGGCAGTGCTGGTGG
TAGTGCTGGTGGTAGTACCAGTGCTGGTGGTAGTGCTGGTGGTAGTGCTGGTGGTAGTGCTGGTGGTAGT
GCTGGTGGTTCCGGACCAGATGTCCCTAGAACTCCAGTGGATCCAGCATGGCTGTCATTCCAATTTCCGG
GCGGCCGCATGGTGAGTAAAGGGGAAGAACTGTTTACTGGCGTGGTGCCAATTCTGGTCGAACTGGATGG
AGATGTAAATGGGCATAAATTTAGTGTGTCTGGAGAAGGGGAAGGAGACGCTACATATGGGAAACTGACA
CTGAAATTTATTTGTACTACTGGAAAACTGCCTGTGCCTTGGCCTACACTCGTGACAACCCTGTCTTGGG
GAGTGCAGTGTTTTGCCCGGTATCCTGATCATATGAAACAGCATGATTTTTTCAAATCTGCCATGCCTGA
GGGATATGTCCAGGAACGGACAATTTTCTTTAAAGATGATGGGAATTATAAAACACGGGCCGAAGTGAAA
TTTGAAGGGGATACACTGGTGAATCGGATTGAACTGAAAGGAATTGATTTTAAAGAAGATGGGAATATTC
TGGGCCATAAACTGGAATATAATTATTTCAGCGATAATGTCTACATTACAGCCGATAAACAGAAGAATGG
GATTAAAGCCAATTTTAAAATTCGGCATAATATTGAAGATGGAGGGGTGCAGCTCGCCGATCATTATCAG
CAGAATACACCTATTGGGGATGGGCCTGTGCTGCTGCCTGATAATCATTATCTGAGCACACAGTCTGCCC
TGAGCAAGGACCCTAATGAAAAGCGGGACCATATGGTCCTGCTGGAATTTCTGACTGCCGCCGGCATTAC
ACTCGGGATGGATGAACTGTCTAGACCTAAGAAGAAGCGTAAGGTGTAAGTCGACGGTCGAGTCGAGACG
CTAGCCACCGGTCGTTAACATTAAGCTAGAACTATAGTGAGTCGTATTACGTAGATCCAGACATGATAAG
ATACATTGATGAGTTTGGACAAACCACAACTAGAATGCAGTGAAAAAAATGCTTTATTTGTGAAATTTGT
GATGCTATTGCTTTATTTGTAACCATTATAAGCTGCAATAAACAAGTTAACAACGCCGGCCATCGATATG
TTTAAACTCAGGTTCAGGGGGAGGTGTGGGAGGTTTTTTAATTCGCGGCCGCACCGGGTAGGGGAGGCGC
TTTTCCCAAGGCAGTCTGGAGCATGCGCTTTAGCAGCCCCGCTGGGCACTTGGCGCTACACAAGTGGCCT
CTGGCCTCGCACACATTCCACATCCACCGGTAGGCGCCAACCGGCTCCGTTCTTTGGTGGCCCCTTCGCG
CCACCTTCTACTCCTCCCCTAGTCAGGAAGTTCCCCCCCGCCCCGCAGCTCGCGTCGTGCAGGACGTGAC
AAATGGAAGTAGCACGTCTCACTAGTCTCGTGCAGATGGACAGCACCGCTGAGCAATGGAAGCGGGTAGG
CCTTTGGGGCAGCGGCCAATAGCAGCTTTGCTCCTTCGCTTTCTGGGCTCAGAGGCTGGGAAGGGGTGGG
TCCGGGGGCGGGCTCAGGGGCGGGCTCAGGGGCGGGGCGGGCGCCCGAAGGTCCTCCGGAGGCCCGGCAT
TCTGCACGCTTCAAAAGCGCACGTCTGCCGCGCTGTTCTCCTCTTCCTCATCTCCGGGCCTTTCGACCTG
CAGCCTGTTGACAATTAATCATCGGCATAGTATATCGGCATAGTATAATACGACAAGGTGAGGAACTAAA
CCGTCGACGATTTCACTAGTCTCGAAGCCACCATGACCGAGTACAAGCCCACGGTGCGCCTCGCCACCCG
CGACGACGTCCCCAGGGCCGTACGCACCCTCGCCGCCGCGTTCGCCGACTACCCCGCCACGCGCCACACC
GTCGATCCGGACCGCCACATCGAGCGGGTCACCGAGCTGCAAGAACTCTTCCTCACGCGCGTCGGGCTCG
ACATCGGCAAGGTGTGGGTCGCGGACGACGGCGCCGCGGTGGCGGTCTGGACCACGCCGGAGAGCGTCGA
AGCGGGGGCGGTGTTCGCCGAGATCGGCCCGCGCATGGCCGAGTTGAGCGGTTCCCGGCTGGCCGCGCAG
CAACAGATGGAAGGCCTCCTGGCGCCGCACCGGCCCAAGGAGCCCGCGTGGTTCCTGGCCACCGTCGGCG
TCTCGCCCGACCACCAGGGCAAGGGTCTGGGCAGCGCCGTCGTGCTCCCCGGAGTGGAGGCGGCCGAGCG
CGCCGGGGTGCCCGCCTTCCTGGAGACCTCCGCGCCCCGCAACCTCCCCTTCTACGAGCGGCTCGGCTTC
ACCGTCACCGCCGACGTCGAGGTGCCCGAAGGACCGCGCACCTGGTGCATGACCCGCAAGCCCGGTGCCT
GACTAGAACTATAGTGAGTCGTATTACGTAGATCCAGACATGATAAGATACATTGATGAGTTTGGACAAA
CCACAACTAGAATGCAGTGAAAAAAATGCTTTATTTGTGAAATTTGTGATGCTATTGCTTTATTTGTAAC
CATTATAAGCTGCAATAAACAAGTTAACAACAACAATTGCATTCATTTTATGTTTCAGGTTCAGGGGGAG
GTGTGGGAGGTTTTTTAATTAAGCTTAAACAAGAATCTCTAGTTTTCTTTCTTGCTTTTACTTTTACTTC
CTTAATACTCAAGTACAATTTTAATGGAGTACTTTTTTACTTTTACTCAAGTAAGATTCTAGCCAGATAC
TTTTACTTTTAATTGAGTAAAATTTTCCCTAAGTACTTGTACTTTCACTTGAGTAAAATTTTTGAGTACT
TTTTACACCTCTGCTCGACCATATGGGAGAGCTCCCAACGCGTTGGATGCATAGCTTGAGTATTCTATAG
TGTCACCTAAATAGCTTGGCGTAATCATGGTCATAGCTGTTTCCTGTGTGAAATTGTTATCCGCTCACAA
TTCCACACAACATACGAGCCGGAAGCATAAAGTGTAAAGCCTGGGGTGCCTAATGAGTGAGCTAACTCAC
ATTAATTGCGTTGCGCTCACTGCCCGCTTTCCAGTCGGGAAACCTGTCGTGCCAGCTGCATTAATGAATC
GGCCAACGCGCGGGGAGAGGCGGTTTGCGTATTGGGCGCTCTTCCGCTTCCTCGCTCACTGACTCGCTGC
GCTCGGTCGTTCGGCTGCGGCGAGCGGTATCAGCTCACTCAAAGGCGGTAATACGGTTATCCACAGAATC
AGGGGATAACGCAGGAAAGAACATGTGAGCAAAAGGCCAGCAAAAGGCCAGGAACCGTAAAAAGGCCGCG
TTGCTGGCGTTTTTCCATAGGCTCCGCCCCCCTGACGAGCATCACAAAAATCGACGCTCAAGTCAGAGGT
GGCGAAACCCGACAGGACTATAAAGATACCAGGCGTTTCCCCCTGGAAGCTCCCTCGTGCGCTCTCCTGT
TCCGACCCTGCCGCTTACCGGATACCTGTCCGCCTTTCTCCCTTCGGGAAGCGTGGCGCTTTCTCATAGC
TCACGCTGTAGGTATCTCAGTTCGGTGTAGGTCGTTCGCTCCAAGCTGGGCTGTGTGCACGAACCCCCCG
TTCAGCCCGACCGCTGCGCCTTATCCGGTAACTATCGTCTTGAGTCCAACCCGGTAAGACACGACTTATC
GCCACTGGCAGCAGCCACTGGTAACAGGATTAGCAGAGCGAGGTATGTAGGCGGTGCTACAGAGTTCTTG
AAGTGGTGGCCTAACTACGGCTACACTAGAAGAACAGTATTTGGTATCTGCGCTCTGCTGAAGCCAGTTA
CCTTCGGAAAAAGAGTTGGTAGCTCTTGATCCGGCAAACAAACCACCGCTGGTAGCGGTGGTTTTTTTGT
TTGCAAGCAGCAGATTACGCGCAGAAAAAAAGGATCTCAAGAAGATCCTTTGATCTTTTCTACGGGGTCT
GACGCTCAGTGGAACGAAAACTCACGTTAAGGGATTTTGGTCATGAGATTATCAAAAAGGATCTTCACCT
AGATCCTTTTAAATTAAAAATGAAGTTTTAAATCAATCTAAAGTATATATGAGTAAACTTGGTCTGACAG
TTACCAATGCTTAATCAGTGAGGCACCTATCTCAGCGATCTGTCTATTTCGTTCATCCATAGTTGCCTGA
CTCCCCGTCGTGTAGATAACTACGATACGGGAGGGCTTACCATCTGGCCCCAGTGCTGCAATGATACCGC
GAGACCCACGCTCACCGGCTCCAGATTTATCAGCAATAAACCAGCCAGCCGGAAGGGCCGAGCGCAGAAG
TGGTCCTGCAACTTTATCCGCCTCCATCCAGTCTATTAATTGTTGCCGGGAAGCTAGAGTAAGTAGTTCG
CCAGTTAATAGTTTGCGCAACGTTGTTGCCATTGCTACAGGCATCGTGGTGTCACGCTCGTCGTTTGGTA
TGGCTTCATTCAGCTCCGGTTCCCAACGATCAAGGCGAGTTACATGATCCCCCATGTTGTGCAAAAAAGC
GGTTAGCTCCTTCGGTCCTCCGATCGTTGTCAGAAGTAAGTTGGCCGCAGTGTTATCACTCATGGTTATG
GCAGCACTGCATAATTCTCTTACTGTCATGCCATCCGTAAGATGCTTTTCTGTGACTGGTGAGTACTCAA
CCAAGTCATTCTGAGAATAGTGTATGCGGCGACCGAGTTGCTCTTGCCCGGCGTCAATACGGGATAATAC
CGCGCCACATAGCAGAACTTTAAAAGTGCTCATCATTGGAAAACGTTCTTCGGGGCGAAAACTCTCAAGG
ATCTTACCGCTGTTGAGATCCAGTTCGATGTAACCCACTCGTGCACCCAACTGATCTTCAGCATCTTTTA
CTTTCACCAGCGTTTCTGGGTGAGCAAAAACAGGAAGGCAAAATGCCGCAAAAAAGGGAATAAGGGCGAC
ACGGAAATGTTGAATACTCATACTCTTCCTTTTTCAATATTATTGAAGCATTTATCAGGGTTATTGTCTC
ATGAGCGGATACATATTTGAATGTATTTAGAAAAATAAACAAATAGGGGTTCCGCGCACATTTCCCCGAA
AAGTGCCACCTGATGCGGTGTGAAATACCGCACAGATGCGTAAGGAGAAAATACCGCATCAGGAAATTGT
AAGCGTTAATATTTTGTTAAAATTCGCGTTAAATTTTTGTTAAATCAGCTCATTTTTTAACCAATAGGCC
GAAATCGGCAAAATCCCTTATAAATCAAAAGAATAGACCGAGATAGGGT
[37 nt withheld, positions 7820-7856]
AAAGAACGTGGACTCCAACGTCAAAGG
[49 nt withheld, positions 7884-7932]
T
[91 nt withheld, positions 7934-8024]
G
[124 nt withheld, positions 8026-8149]
CCATTCGCCATTCAGGCTGCGCAACTGTTGGGAAGGGCGATCGGTGCGGGCCTCTTCGCTATTACGCCAG
CTGGCGAAAGGGGGATGTGCTGCAAGGCGATTAAGTTGGGTAACGCCAGGGTTTTCCCAGTCACGACGTT
GTAAAACGACGGCCAGTGAATTGTAATACGACTCACTATA
Features (pLannotate 1.2.2; 25 found; start..end, strand, type, name):
    286..1448    +  promoter       EF-1α promoter: strong constitutive promoter for human elongation factor EF-1α
   1449..1473    +  misc_feature   MCS (fragment): pBluescript multiple cloning site
   1493..1515    +  misc_feature   MCS (fragment): multiple cloning site
   1554..2267    +  CDS            YPet: YPet is a basic (constitutively fluorescent) yellow fluorescent protein published in 2005, derived from Aequorea victoria. It has moderate acid sensitivity.
   2274..2435    +  CDS            PIN1 (fragment): PIN1_HUMAN - Experimental evidence at protein level: Swiss-Prot protein existence level 1. Peptidyl-prolyl cis/trans isomerase (PPIase) that binds to and isomerizes specific phosphorylated Ser/Thr-Pro (pSer/Thr-Pro) motifs (PubMed:21497122, PubMed:23623683, PubMed:29686383). By inducing conformational changes in a subset of phosphorylated proteins, acts as a molecular switch in multiple cellular processes (PubMed:21497122, PubMed:22033920, PubMed:23623683). Displays a preference for acidic residues located N-terminally to the proline bond to be isomerized. Regulates mitosis presumably by inter
   2739..3449    +  CDS            mTurquoise2: mTurquoise2 is a basic (constitutively fluorescent) cyan fluorescent protein published in 2012, derived from Aequorea victoria. It is reported to be a rapidly-maturing monomer with very low acid sensitivity.
   3532..3549    -  promoter       T7 promoter (fragment): promoter for bacteriophage T7 RNA polymerase
   3554..3688    -  polyA_signal   SV40 poly(A) signal: SV40 polyadenylation signal
   3766..4265    +  promoter       PGK promoter: mouse phosphoglycerate kinase 1 promoter
   4277..4324    +  promoter       EM7 promoter: synthetic bacterial promoter&nbsp
   4373..4972    +  CDS            PuroR: puromycin N-acetyltransferase; pac from Streptomyces alboniger; confers resistance to puromycin
   4979..4996    -  promoter       T7 promoter (fragment): promoter for bacteriophage T7 RNA polymerase
   5001..5135    -  polyA_signal   SV40 poly(A) signal: SV40 polyadenylation signal
   5454..5472    -  promoter       SP6 promoter: promoter for bacteriophage SP6 RNA polymerase
   5514..5530    -  protein_bind   lac operator: The lac repressor binds to the lac operator to inhibit transcription in E. coli. This inhibition can be relieved by adding lactose or isopropyl-β-D-thiogalactopyranoside (IPTG). lac repressor encoded by lacI
   5538..5568    -  promoter       lac promoter: promoter for the E. coli lac operon
   5583..5604    -  protein_bind   CAP binding site: CAP binding activates transcription in the presence of cAMP. E. coli catabolite activator protein
   5617..5709    -  CDS            lacI (fragment): lac repressor; lacI; The lac repressor binds to the lac operator to inhibit transcription in E. coli. This inhibition can be relieved by adding lactose or isopropyl-β-D-thiogalactopyranoside (IPTG).
   5892..6480    -  rep_origin     ori: high-copy-number ColE1/pMB1/pBR322/pUC origin of replication
   6651..7511    -  CDS            AmpR: β-lactamase; bla; confers resistance to ampicillin, carbenicillin, and related antibiotics
   7512..7616    -  promoter       AmpR promoter: bla
   7643..7693    +  misc_feature   bom (fragment): basis of mobility region from pBR322
   7721..8149    -  rep_origin     f1 ori (sequence partly withheld): f1 bacteriophage origin of replication; arrow indicates direction of (+) strand synthesis
   8153..8310    -  CDS            lacZα (fragment): LacZα fragment of β-galactosidase; lacZ fragment
   8313..2       +  promoter       T7 promoter (across the origin): promoter for bacteriophage T7 RNA polymerase
