[The description below was written by a language model from this plasmid's Addgene catalogue record and pLannotate feature annotations shown in this document.]
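Description:
miniTol2 x EF1a_EKAREN5 + PGK-puro is a mammalian expression plasmid built on a miniTol2 transposon backbone, designed for stable genomic integration of a FRET biosensor that reports ERK kinase activity. In bacteria it is maintained at high copy through a ColE1/pUC-type origin and selected with ampicillin (AmpR). The backbone also carries an f1 origin and remnants of a lac/lacZα cloning region with T7 and SP6 promoters. The Tol2 terminal repeats themselves are not called out in the automated feature table, although the catalogue entry names the backbone as miniTol2. The depositor notes that making stable lines requires co-transfection of a separate transposase-expressing plasmid.

The payload consists of two expression units. The human EF-1α promoter drives EKAREN5, a synthetic single-chain sensor derived from EKAREV. The annotated reading frame runs from YPet (yellow acceptor) through a fragment of PIN1, which serves as the phospho-Ser/Thr-Pro binding module. An unannotated stretch follows, which presumably holds the linker and ERK substrate region, and then mTurquoise2 (cyan donor). The record lists a C-terminal nuclear localization motif, and the unit ends in an SV40 polyadenylation signal. In this sensor design, phosphorylation of the substrate and its binding by the PIN1 domain change the conformation and hence the FRET between the two fluorophores. According to the depositor, the mTurquoise2 sequence is a synthetic version with 169 silent mutations to reduce recombination with the related YPet sequence. The sensor domain was optimized by point mutagenesis (K424P, K426W). A second cassette uses the mouse PGK promoter, together with the bacterial EM7 promoter, to express puromycin N-acetyltransferase with its own SV40 poly(A), allowing puromycin selection of integrants. The associated work used the sensor to quantify single-cell ERK dynamics in colorectal cancer organoids.
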