Addgene plasmid #167817: miniTol2 x EF1a_EKAREN5 + PGK-puro
Purpose: Optimized EKAREV FRET biosensor sensor for ERK
Depositing lab: Hugo Snippert. Depositing organization: University Medical Centre Utrecht. Publication: Quantifying single-cell ERK dynamics in colorectal cancer organoids reveals EGFR as an amplifier of oncogenic MAPK pathway signalling. Ponsioen B, Post JB, Buissant des Amorie JR, Laskaris D, van Ineveld RL, Kersten S, Bertotti A, Sassi F, Sipieter F, Cappe B, Mertens S, Verlaan-Klink I, Boj SF, Vries RGJ, Rehmann H, Vandenabeele P, Riquet FB, Trusolino L, Bos JL, Snippert HJG. Nat Cell Biol. 2021 Apr;23(4):377-390. doi: 10.1038/s41556-021-00654-5. Epub 2021 Apr 1. PubMed 33795873.
Backbone
  Vector backbone: miniTol2 expression vector
  Backbone size w/o insert (bp): 3450
  Vector type: Mammalian Expression
  Selectable markers: Puromycin
Growth in bacteria
  Bacterial resistance: Ampicillin, 100 μg/mL
  Growth temperature: 37°C
  Growth strain: DH5alpha
  Copy number: High Copy
Gene/Insert
  Gene/Insert name: EKAREN5
  Species: Synthetic
  Insert size (bp): 1950
  Mutation: K424P, K426W
  Promoter: EF1a
  Tag / fusion protein: nls localization motif (C terminal on insert)
  Cloning method: Ligation Independent Cloning
  Sequencing primers: 5′ TGGAATTTGCCCTTTTTGAG; 3′ AATGTTAACGACCGGt
Resource information
  A portion of this plasmid was derived from a plasmid made by: EKAREV (Komatsu et al.)
Terms and licenses: Academic/Nonprofit Terms; Industry Terms: Not Available to Industry
Depositor comments: We received EKAREV FRET biosensor from Matsuda-lab (Japan). We subsequently improved by insertion of a Turquoise2 synthetic DNA, including 169 silent mutations (reducing recombination) and adapted the sensor domain by point mutagenesis. The generation of stable cell lines using this plasmid requires the co-transfection of a transposase-expressing plasmid. The depositing lab recommends the use of Plasmid 158774.
How to cite: miniTol2 x EF1a_EKAREN5 + PGK-puro was a gift from Hugo Snippert (Addgene plasmid # 167817 ; http://n2t.net/addgene:167817 ; RRID:Addgene_167817)
