>Addgene plasmid #167817 | miniTol2 x EF1a_EKAREN5 + PGK-puro | depositor partial sequence | sequence record 325702 | EKAREN5 FRET biosensor + polyA
ATGGTGAGCAAGGGCGAGGAGCTGTTCACCGGGGTGGTGCCCATCCTGGTCGAGCTGGACGGCGACGTAA
ACGGCCACAAGTTCAGCGTGTCCGGCGAGGGCGAGGGCGATGCCACCTACGGCAAGCTGACCCTGAAGCT
TCTATGCACCACCGGCAAGCTGCCCGTGCCCTGGCCCACCCTCGTGACCACCCTGGGCTACGGCCTGCAG
TGCTTCGCCCGCTACCCCGACCACATGAAGCAGCACGACTTCTTCAAGTCCGCCATGCCCGAAGGCTACG
TCCAGGAGCGCACCATCTTCTTCAAGGACGACGGCAACTACAAGACCCGCGCCGAGGTGAAGTTCGAGGG
CGACACCCTGGTGAACCGCATCGAGCTGAAGGGCATCGACTTCAAGGAGGACGGCAACATCCTGGGGCAC
AAGCTGGAGTACAACTACAACAGCCACAACGTCTATATCACCGCCGACAAGCAGAAGAACGGCATCAAGG
CCAACTTCAAGATCCGCCACAACATCGAGGACGGCGGCGTGCAGCTCGCCGACCACTACCAGCAGAACAC
CCCCATCGGCGACGGCCCCGTGCTGCTGCCCGACAACCACTACCTGAGCTACCAGTCCGCCCTGTTCAAA
GACCCCAACGAGAAGCGCGATCACATGGTCCTGCTGGAGTTCCTGACCGCCGCCGGGATCACTGAGGGCA
TGAACGAGCTGTACCTCGAGATGGCGGACGAGGAGAAGCTGCCGCCCGGCTGGGAGAAGCGCATGAGCCG
CAGCTCAGGCCGAGTGTACTACTTCAACCACATCACTAACGCCAGCCAGTGGGAGCGGCCCAGCGGCAAC
AGCAGCAGTGGTGGCAAAAACGGGCAGGGGGAGCCTGCCAGGGGTACCAGTGCTGGTGGTAGTGCTGGTG
GTAGTGCTGGTGGTTCCGGCAGTGCTGGTGGTAGTGCTGGTGGTAGTACCAGTGCTGGTGGTAGTGCTGG
TGGTAGTGCTGGTGGTAGTGCTGGTGGTAGTGCTGGTGGTTCCGGCAGTGCTGGTGGTAGTGCTGGTGGT
AGTACCAGTGCTGGTGGTAGTGCTGGTGGTAGTGCTGGTGGTAGTGCTGGTGGTAGTGCTGGTGGTTCCG
GACCAGATGTCCCTAGAACTCCAGTGGATCCAGCATGGCTGTCATTCCAATTTCCGGGCGGCCGCATGGT
GAGTAAAGGGGAAGAACTGTTTACTGGCGTGGTGCCAATTCTGGTCGAACTGGATGGAGATGTAAATGGG
CATAAATTTAGTGTGTCTGGAGAAGGGGAAGGAGACGCTACATATGGGAAACTGACACTGAAATTTATTT
GTACTACTGGAAAACTGCCTGTGCCTTGGCCTACACTCGTGACAACCCTGTCTTGGGGAGTGCAGTGTTT
TGCCCGGTATCCTGATCATATGAAACAGCATGATTTTTTCAAATCTGCCATGCCTGAGGGATATGTCCAG
GAACGGACAATTTTCTTTAAAGATGATGGGAATTATAAAACACGGGCCGAAGTGAAATTTGAAGGGGATA
CACTGGTGAATCGGATTGAACTGAAAGGAATTGATTTTAAAGAAGATGGGAATATTCTGGGCCATAAACT
GGAATATAATTATTTCAGCGATAATGTCTACATTACAGCCGATAAACAGAAGAATGGGATTAAAGCCAAT
TTTAAAATTCGGCATAATATTGAAGATGGAGGGGTGCAGCTCGCCGATCATTATCAGCAGAATACACCTA
TTGGGGATGGGCCTGTGCTGCTGCCTGATAATCATTATCTGAGCACACAGTCTGCCCTGAGCAAGGACCC
TAATGAAAAGCGGGACCATATGGTCCTGCTGGAATTTCTGACTGCCGCCGGCATTACACTCGGGATGGAT
GAACTGTCTAGACCTAAGAAGAAGCGTAAGGTGTAAGTCGACGGTCGAGTCGAGACGCTAGCCACCGGTC
GTTAACATTAAGCTAGAACTATAGTGAGTCGTATTACGTAGATCCAGACATGATAAGATACATTGATGAG
TTTGGACAAACCACAACTAGAATGCAGTGAAAAAAATGCTTTATTTGTGAAATTTGTGATGCTATTGCTT
TATTTGTAACCATTATAAGCTGCAATAAACAAGTTAACA
