>Addgene plasmid #167817 | miniTol2 x EF1a_EKAREN5 + PGK-puro | depositor partial sequence | sequence record 325703 | the resistance cassette PGK-puro + polyA
CCGCACCGGGTAGGGGAGGCGCTTTTCCCAAGGCAGTCTGGAGCATGCGCTTTAGCAGCCCCGCTGGGCA
CTTGGCGCTACACAAGTGGCCTCTGGCCTCGCACACATTCCACATCCACCGGTAGGCGCCAACCGGCTCC
GTTCTTTGGTGGCCCCTTCGCGCCACCTTCTACTCCTCCCCTAGTCAGGAAGTTCCCCCCCGCCCCGCAG
CTCGCGTCGTGCAGGACGTGACAAATGGAAGTAGCACGTCTCACTAGTCTCGTGCAGATGGACAGCACCG
CTGAGCAATGGAAGCGGGTAGGCCTTTGGGGCAGCGGCCAATAGCAGCTTTGCTCCTTCGCTTTCTGGGC
TCAGAGGCTGGGAAGGGGTGGGTCCGGGGGCGGGCTCAGGGGCGGGCTCAGGGGCGGGGCGGGCGCCCGA
AGGTCCTCCGGAGGCCCGGCATTCTGCACGCTTCAAAAGCGCACGTCTGCCGCGCTGTTCTCCTCTTCCT
CATCTCCGGGCCTTTCGACCTGCAGCCTGTTGACAATTAATCATCGGCATAGTATATCGGCATAGTATAA
TACGACAAGGTGAGGAACTAAACCGTCGACGATTTCACTAGTCTCGAAGCCACCATGACCGAGTACAAGC
CCACGGTGCGCCTCGCCACCCGCGACGACGTCCCCAGGGCCGTACGCACCCTCGCCGCCGCGTTCGCCGA
CTACCCCGCCACGCGCCACACCGTCGATCCGGACCGCCACATCGAGCGGGTCACCGAGCTGCAAGAACTC
TTCCTCACGCGCGTCGGGCTCGACATCGGCAAGGTGTGGGTCGCGGACGACGGCGCCGCGGTGGCGGTCT
GGACCACGCCGGAGAGCGTCGAAGCGGGGGCGGTGTTCGCCGAGATCGGCCCGCGCATGGCCGAGTTGAG
CGGTTCCCGGCTGGCCGCGCAGCAACAGATGGAAGGCCTCCTGGCGCCGCACCGGCCCAAGGAGCCCGCG
TGGTTCCTGGCCACCGTCGGCGTCTCGCCCGACCACCAGGGCAAGGGTCTGGGCAGCGCCGTCGTGCTCC
CCGGAGTGGAGGCGGCCGAGCGCGCCGGGGTGCCCGCCTTCCTGGAGACCTCCGCGCCCCGCAACCTCCC
CTTCTACGAGCGGCTCGGCTTCACCGTCACCGCCGACGTCGAGGTGCCCGAAGGACCGCGCACCTGGTGC
ATGACCCGCAAGCCCGGTGCCTGACTAGAACTATAGTGAGTCGTATTACGTAGATCCAGACATGATAAGA
TACATTGATGAGTTTGGACAAACCACAACTAGAATGCAGTGAAAAAAATGCTTTATTTGTGAAATTTGTG
ATGCTATTGCTTTATTTGTAACCATTATAAGCTGCAATAAACAAGTTAACAACA
